Addgene plasmid #240049: pAAV-cjD2-E8-CMVmini-EGFP-miR-WPRE3-hGHpA
Purpose: Expression of GFP in striatal D2 medium spiny neurons in marmoset
Depositing lab: Guoping Feng. Depositing organization: Massachusetts Institute of Technology.
Backbone
  Vector backbone: pAAV
  Vector type: AAV
Growth in bacteria
  Bacterial resistance: Ampicillin, 100 μg/mL
  Growth temperature: 30°C
  Growth strain: NEB Stable
  Copy number: High Copy
Gene/Insert
  Gene/Insert name: EGFP
  Species: Synthetic
  Insert size (bp): 717
  Promoter: CMVmini
  Cloning method: Gibson Cloning
  Sequencing primers: 5′ ttaggcgtgtacggt
Terms and licenses: Academic/Nonprofit Terms; Industry Terms: Not Available to Industry
Depositor comments: The depositor confirms that discrepancies between the depositor's sequence and Addgene's sequences have no functional consequences. The Addgene sequence finds the removal of the AscI restriction site downstream of EGFP.
How to cite: pAAV-cjD2-E8-CMVmini-EGFP-miR-WPRE3-hGHpA was a gift from Guoping Feng (Addgene plasmid # 240049 ; http://n2t.net/addgene:240049 ; RRID:Addgene_240049)
