[The description below was written by a language model from this plasmid's Addgene catalogue record and pLannotate feature annotations shown in this document.]
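Description:
pAAV-cjD2-E8-CMVmini-EGFP-miR-WPRE3-hGHpA is an adeno-associated virus transfer plasmid built on a pAAV backbone and intended to drive GFP expression in striatal D2 medium spiny neurons of the marmoset. It replicates in bacteria from a high-copy ColE1/pUC-type origin and is selected with ampicillin through the bla gene and its native promoter. An f1 phage origin and small remnants of pBR322 bom and rop are also present in the backbone. The sequenced record is about 5.45 kb.

The payload lies between AAV2 inverted terminal repeats, which allow the cassette to be packaged into AAV particles. The downstream ITR is annotated in full, whereas the upstream one was detected only as two short fragments, a common outcome for these repeat-rich elements. Roughly a kilobase of unannotated sequence follows the upstream ITR. Judging by the construct name, this probably holds the "cjD2-E8" element, presumably a marmoset-derived enhancer that confers D2 cell-type specificity, though the record does not describe it. Next comes the CMVmini promoter; the annotation software labels this stretch as a TRE3G promoter fragment, most likely because Tet-responsive promoters contain a minimal CMV core. A minimal promoter of this kind has little activity alone and relies on the adjacent enhancer.

EGFP is the expressed reporter. An unannotated gap downstream of it may hold the "miR" element in the name, whose identity and function are not stated. The transcript ends with a shortened WPRE (WPRE3), which enhances expression, and a human growth hormone polyadenylation signal. The depositor notes that an AscI site downstream of EGFP is missing from the sequenced plasmid, and that discrepancies with the depositor's sequence have no functional consequence.
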