Features (pLannotate 1.2.2; 15 found; start..end, strand, type, name):
      1..589     +  rep_origin     ori: high-copy-number ColE1/pMB1/pBR322/pUC origin of replication
    662..689     +  repeat_region  AAV2 ITR (fragment): inverted terminal repeat of adeno-associated virus serotype 2 inverted
    718..745     +  repeat_region  AAV2 ITR (fragment): inverted terminal repeat of adeno-associated virus serotype 2 inverted
   1766..1900    +  promoter       TRE3G promoter (fragment): 3rd-generation Tet-responsive promoter that can be activated by binding of Tet-On® 3G
   1937..2656    +  CDS            EGFP: the original enhanced GFP (Yang et al., 1996) mammalian codon-optimized
   2859..3016    +  misc_feature   WPRE (fragment): woodchuck hepatitis virus posttranscriptional regulatory element
   3022..3106    +  misc_feature   WPRE (fragment): woodchuck hepatitis virus posttranscriptional regulatory element
   3128..3340    +  polyA_signal   hGH poly(A) signal (fragment): human growth hormone polyadenylation signal
   3363..3503    +  repeat_region  AAV2 ITR: inverted terminal repeat of adeno-associated virus serotype 2 inverted
   3508..3559    -  misc_feature   bom (fragment): basis of mobility region from pBR322
   3578..4033    +  rep_origin     f1 ori (sequence partly withheld): f1 bacteriophage origin of replication; arrow indicates direction of (+) strand synthesis
   4034..4083    -  misc_feature   bom (fragment): basis of mobility region from pBR322
   4185..4220    -  CDS            rop (fragment): Rop protein, which maintains plasmids at low copy number; rop
   4315..4419    +  promoter       AmpR promoter: bla
   4420..5280    +  CDS            AmpR: β-lactamase; bla; confers resistance to ampicillin, carbenicillin, and related antibiotics
>Addgene plasmid #240049 | pAAV-cjD2-E8-CMVmini-EGFP-miR-WPRE3-hGHpA | addgene full sequence | sequence record 484986 | Addgene NGS Result
TTGAGATCCTTTTTTTCTGCGCGTAATCTGCTGCTTGCAAACAAAAAAACCACCGCTACCAGCGGTGGTT
TGTTTGCCGGATCAAGAGCTACCAACTCTTTTTCCGAAGGTAACTGGCTTCAGCAGAGCGCAGATACCAA
ATACTGTTCTTCTAGTGTAGCCGTAGTTAGGCCACCACTTCAAGAACTCTGTAGCACCGCCTACATACCT
CGCTCTGCTAATCCTGTTACCAGTGGCTGCTGCCAGTGGCGATAAGTCGTGTCTTACCGGGTTGGACTCA
AGACGATAGTTACCGGATAAGGCGCAGCGGTCGGGCTGAACGGGGGGTTCGTGCACACAGCCCAGCTTGG
AGCGAACGACCTACACCGAACTGAGATACCTACAGCGTGAGCTATGAGAAAGCGCCACGCTTCCCGAAGG
GAGAAAGGCGGACAGGTATCCGGTAAGCGGCAGGGTCGGAACAGGAGAGCGCACGAGGGAGCTTCCAGGG
GGAAACGCCTGGTATCTTTATAGTCCTGTCGGGTTTCGCCACCTCTGACTTGAGCGTCGATTTTTGTGAT
GCTCGTCAGGGGGGCGGAGCCTATGGAAAAACGCCAGCAACGCGGCCTTTTTACGGTTCCTGGCCTTTTG
CTGGCCTTTTGCTCACATGTCCTGCAGGCAGCTGCGCGCTCGCTCGCTCACTGAGGCCGCCCGGGCGTCG
GGCGACCTTTGGTCGCCCGGCCTCAGTGAGCGAGCGAGCGCGCAGAGAGGGAGTGGCCAACTCCATCACT
AGGGGTTCCTGCGGCCGCACGCGTTTAATTAAGTGTCTAGACTGCAGAGGGCCCGAATTCGCATGCTACA
AATGAAGCGTAAATCTACCCAGTGAGGGAGGAATATTCTTACCACCTTGAGAATAACCGCGGTGATGACA
AACAAGGGGCTGGCACCCACGGGCTCAGGCTCTGGGGAGCTGTCAGGGCGTAATTTGCATGCTAAATACA
GTATTTTTAGCACCAAAGTTTGGAGCACTTATCTTGCCCTGAACAGTTAATTATGGACTTTTGTCTTCTC
CCGAACCTAAAGGTAGTGCTGAGCCCTGGGAGAGGCTCCTCTGTCCAAGAGCACCCTGATTCTGGAAGGT
GGGCAAAACAGGCCCCTAGTCTAACTTAGGGGGACCACTGGCCCAGTGACTACCTTCTGGGGAAGGCATC
AGGTCCCCAAGAGGGATAGAAGCCCCAGGAACCCAACCCATCTCCATTGCACACATACCATGCTCAAAGT
CTGTGAAAGATGTTGACCTGGGTGGACGCTTAAAAGCATAACCCACGATTAGGAATCTTACGAGGGTATA
CAGGCTTATCAGCTGTGAGGATTGGAAGAGAAAACAAAGGGAAACAGAGGAAAGAAGAAGGAAGGGAGGG
AGAGAGAGAGGGAGTGAAGCAAGACCCAGAGCAGAGTGAGAAGAGCATTGACAGGGAGCAGAGGGGAAGA
GGGCAGGGCAGGGGCGGGAGGCGGGGCAGGGGAAAGTTGCCCACAGTTGTCACGAGGCTTCACGTCTTTC
TACCAGACAGCAGATTGACAGCTAGAGTGGGCAGGGGGAGGGTTGGGATCCACCCTCTCCCCCCTCAGCA
CTTCAGGGGCAAAGAAATGGGAGGAGTAGGACCTGACACGACACGGGAACACAAGGTGGAAGGGGTGGCC
CAGGCTCTGACTCTCTCCAGAGAGGCCCTGACGATGGTCTCTTGCTCTTGACGGCAGGGCAGAAAGGAAG
CCTCACTAGTGATATCGTATAAGCTTTAGGCGTGTACGGTGGGCGCCTATAAAAGCAGAGCTCGTTTAGT
GAACCGTCAGATCGCCTGGAGCAATTCCACAACACTTTTGTCTTATACCAACTTTCCGTACCACTTCCTA
CCCTCGTAAAGGATCCTTCGAAGCTAGCAGCGCTGTTAACGCCACCATGGTGAGCAAGGGCGAGGAGCTG
TTCACCGGGGTGGTGCCCATCCTGGTCGAGCTGGACGGCGACGTAAACGGCCACAAGTTCAGCGTGTCCG
GCGAGGGCGAGGGCGATGCCACCTACGGCAAGCTGACCCTGAAGTTCATCTGCACCACCGGCAAGCTGCC
CGTGCCCTGGCCCACCCTCGTGACCACCCTGACCTACGGCGTGCAGTGCTTCAGCCGCTACCCCGACCAC
ATGAAGCAGCACGACTTCTTCAAGTCCGCCATGCCCGAAGGCTACGTCCAGGAGCGCACCATCTTCTTCA
AGGACGACGGCAACTACAAGACCCGCGCCGAGGTGAAGTTCGAGGGCGACACCCTGGTGAACCGCATCGA
GCTGAAGGGCATCGACTTCAAGGAGGACGGCAACATCCTGGGGCACAAGCTGGAGTACAACTACAACAGC
CACAACGTCTATATCATGGCCGACAAGCAGAAGAACGGCATCAAGGTGAACTTCAAGATCCGCCACAACA
TCGAGGACGGCAGCGTGCAGCTCGCCGACCACTACCAGCAGAACACCCCCATCGGCGACGGCCCCGTGCT
GCTGCCCGACAACCACTACCTGAGCACCCAGTCCGCCCTGAGCAAAGACCCCAACGAGAAGCGCGATCAC
ATGGTCCTGCTGGAGTTCGTGACCGCCGCCGGGATCACTCTCGGCATGGACGAGCTGTACAAGTAAGTCG
ACGGCGCGCACCGGTCAAACACCATTGTCACACTCCATACTATCAAACACCATTGTCACACTCCAGATCA
ACAAACACCATTGTCACACTCCACGCCGGCGGGTACCAGTGAATTCTACCAGTGCCATAGATCAAAGTGA
ATTCTACCAGTGCCATATACTATAGTGAATTCTACCAGTGCCATACAAGCTTATCGATAATCAACCTCTG
GATTACAAAATTTGTGAAAGATTGACTGGTATTCTTAACTATGTTGCTCCTTTTACGCTATGTGGATACG
CTGCTTTAATGCCTTTGTATCATGCTATTGCTTCCCGTATGGCTTTCATTTTCTCCTCCTTGTATAAATC
CTGGTTAGTTCTTGCCACGGCGGAACTCATCGCCGCCTGCCTTGCCCGCTGCTGGACAGGGGCTCGGCTG
TTGGGCACTGACAATTCCGTGGTGTTAGCGCTGCTCGAGAGATCTACGGGTGGCATCCCTGTGACCCCTC
CCCAGTGCCTCTCCTGGCCCTGGAAGTTGCCACTCCAGTGCCCACCAGCCTTGTCCTAATAAAATTAAGT
TGCATCATTTTGTCTGACTAGGTGTCCTTCTATAATATTATGGGGTGGAGGGGGGTGGTATGGAGCAAGG
GGCAAGTTGGGAAGACAACCTGTAGGGCCTGCGGGGTCTATTGGGAACCACACGTGCGGACCGAGCGGCC
GCAGGAACCCCTAGTGATGGAGTTGGCCACTCCCTCTCTGCGCGCTCGCTCGCTCACTGAGGCCGGGCGA
CCAAAGGTCGCCCGACGCCCGGGCTTTGCCCGGGCGGCCTCAGTGAGCGAGCGAGCGCGCAGCTGCCTGC
AGGGGCGCCTGATGCGGTATTTTCTCCTTACGCATCTGTGCGGTATTTCACACCGCATA
[95 nt withheld, positions 3560-3654]
T
[46 nt withheld, positions 3656-3701]
C
[141 nt withheld, positions 3703-3843]
CCTTTGACGTTGGAGTCCACGTTCTTT
[37 nt withheld, positions 3871-3907]
ACTCTATCTCGGGCTATTCTTTTGATTTATAAGGGATTTTGCCGATTTCGGTCTATTGGTTAAAAAATGA
GCTGATTTAACAAAAATTTAACGCGAATTTTAACAAAATATTAACGTTTACAATTTTATGGTGCACTCTC
AGTACAATCTGCTCTGATGCCGCATAGTTAAGCCAGCCCCGACACCCGCCAACACCCGCTGACGCGCCCT
GACGGGCTTGTCTGCTCCCGGCATCCGCTTACAGACAAGCTGTGACCGTCTCCGGGAGCTGCATGTGTCA
GAGGTTTTCACCGTCATCACCGAAACGCGCGAGACGAAAGGGCCTCGTGATACGCCTATTTTTATAGGTT
AATGTCATGATAATAATGGTTTCTTAGACGTCAGGTGGCACTTTTCGGGGAAATGTGCGCGGAACCCCTA
TTTGTTTATTTTTCTAAATACATTCAAATATGTATCCGCTCATGAGACAATAACCCTGATAAATGCTTCA
ATAATATTGAAAAAGGAAGAGTATGAGTATTCAACATTTCCGTGTCGCCCTTATTCCCTTTTTTGCGGCA
TTTTGCCTTCCTGTTTTTGCTCACCCAGAAACGCTGGTGAAAGTAAAAGATGCTGAAGATCAGTTGGGTG
CACGAGTGGGTTACATCGAACTGGATCTCAACAGCGGTAAGATCCTTGAGAGTTTTCGCCCCGAAGAACG
TTTTCCAATGATGAGCACTTTTAAAGTTCTGCTATGTGGCGCGGTATTATCCCGTATTGACGCCGGGCAA
GAGCAACTCGGTCGCCGCATACACTATTCTCAGAATGACTTGGTTGAGTACTCACCAGTCACAGAAAAGC
ATCTTACGGATGGCATGACAGTAAGAGAATTATGCAGTGCTGCCATAACCATGAGTGATAACACTGCGGC
CAACTTACTTCTGACAACGATCGGAGGACCGAAGGAGCTAACCGCTTTTTTGCACAACATGGGGGATCAT
GTAACTCGCCTTGATCGTTGGGAACCGGAGCTGAATGAAGCCATACCAAACGACGAGCGTGACACCACGA
TGCCTGTAGCAATGGCAACAACGTTGCGCAAACTATTAACTGGCGAACTACTTACTCTAGCTTCCCGGCA
ACAATTAATAGACTGGATGGAGGCGGATAAAGTTGCAGGACCACTTCTGCGCTCGGCCCTTCCGGCTGGC
TGGTTTATTGCTGATAAATCTGGAGCCGGTGAGCGTGGGTCTCGCGGTATCATTGCAGCACTGGGGCCAG
ATGGTAAGCCCTCCCGTATCGTAGTTATCTACACGACGGGGAGTCAGGCAACTATGGATGAACGAAATAG
ACAGATCGCTGAGATAGGTGCCTCACTGATTAAGCATTGGTAACTGTCAGACCAAGTTTACTCATATATA
CTTTAGATTGATTTAAAACTTCATTTTTAATTTAAAAGGATCTAGGTGAAGATCCTTTTTGATAATCTCA
TGACCAAAATCCCTTAACGTGAGTTTTCGTTCCACTGAGCGTCAGACCCCGTAGAAAAGATCAAAGGATC
TTC
